>Addgene plasmid #47829 | pFAB3998 | depositor full sequence | sequence record 68362 | Full Sequence
TCAGATAAAATATTTCTAGATTTCAGTGCAATTTATCTCTTCAAATGTAGCACCTGAAGTCAGCCCCATA
CGATATAAGTTGTTACTAGTGCTTGGATTCTCACCAATAAAAAACGCCCGGCGGCAACCGAGCGTTCTGA
ACAAATCCAGATGGAGTTCTGAGGTCATTACTGGATCTATCAACAGGAGTCCAAGCGAGCTCTCGAACCC
CAGAGTCCCGCTCAGAAGAACTCGTCAAGAAGGCGATAGAAGGCGATGCGCTGCGAATCGGGAGCGGCGA
TACCGTAAAGCACGAGGAAGCGGTCAGCCCATTCGCCGCCAAGCTCTTCAGCAATATCACGGGTAGCCAA
CGCTATGTCCTGATAGCGGTCCGCCACACCCAGCCGGCCACAGTCGATGAATCCAGAAAAGCGGCCATTT
TCCACCATGATATTCGGCAAGCAGGCATCGCCATGGGTCACGACGAGATCCTCGCCGTCGGGCATGCGCG
CCTTGAGCCTGGCGAACAGTTCGGCTGGCGCGAGCCCCTGATGCTCTTCGTCCAGATCATCCTGATCGAC
AAGACCGGCTTCCATCCGAGTACGTGCTCGCTCGATGCGATGTTTCGCTTGGTGGTCGAATGGGCAGGTA
GCCGGATCAAGCGTATGCAGCCGCCGCATTGCATCAGCCATGATGGATACTTTCTCGGCAGGAGCAAGGT
GAGATGACAGGAGATCCTGCCCCGGCACTTCGCCCAATAGCAGCCAGTCCCTTCCCGCTTCAGTGACAAC
GTCGAGCACAGCTGCGCAAGGAACGCCCGTCGTGGCCAGCCACGATAGCCGCGCTGCCTCGTCCTGCAGT
TCATTCAGGGCACCGGACAGGTCGGTCTTGACAAAAAGAACCGGGCGCCCCTGCGCTGACAGCCGGAACA
CGGCGGCATCAGAGCAGCCGATTGTCTGTTGTGCCCAGTCATAGCCGAATAGCCTCTCCACCCAAGCGGC
CGGAGAACCTGCGTGCAATCCATCTTGTTCAATCATGCGAAACGATCCTCATCCTGTCTCTTGATCAGAT
CATGATCCCCTGCGCCATCAGATCCTTGGCGGCAAGAAAGCCATCCAGTTTACTTTGCAGGGCTTCCCAA
CCTTACCAGAGGGCGCCCCAGCTGGCAATTCCGACGTCGAATTCAAAAGATCTTAAGTAAGTAAGAGTAT
ACGTATATCGGCTAATAACGTATTAAGGCGCTTCGGCGCCTTTTTTTATGGGGGTATTTTCATCCCAATC
CACACGTCCAACGCACAGCAAACACCACGTCGACCCTATCAGCTGCGTGCTTTCTATGAGTCGTTGCTGC
ATAACTTGACAATTAATCATCCGGCTCGTATAATGTGTGGAGGGCCCAAGTTCACTTAAAAAGGAGATCA
ACAATGAAAGCAATTTTCGTACTGAAACATCTTAATCATGCCTAGGAAGTTTTCTAATGGCGAGTAGCGA
AGACGTTATCAAAGAGTTCATGCGTTTCAAAGTTCGTATGGAAGGTTCCGTTAACGGTCACGAGTTCGAA
ATCGAAGGTGAAGGTGAAGGTCGTCCGTACGAAGGTACCCAGACCGCTAAACTGAAAGTTACCAAAGGTG
GTCCGCTGCCGTTCGCTTGGGACATCCTGTCCCCGCAGTTCCAGTACGGTTCCAAAGCTTACGTTAAACA
CCCGGCTGACATCCCGGACTACCTGAAACTGTCCTTCCCGGAAGGTTTCAAATGGGAACGTGTTATGAAC
TTCGAAGACGGTGGTGTTGTTACCGTTACCCAGGACTCCTCCCTGCAAGACGGTGAGTTCATCTACAAAG
TTAAACTGCGTGGTACCAACTTCCCGTCCGACGGTCCGGTTATGCAGAAAAAAACCATGGGTTGGGAAGC
TTCCACCGAACGTATGTACCCGGAAGACGGTGCTCTGAAAGGTGAAATCAAAATGCGTCTGAAACTGAAA
GACGGTGGTCACTACGACGCTGAAGTTAAAACCACCTACATGGCTAAAAAACCGGTTCAGCTGCCGGGTG
CTTACAAAACCGACATCAAACTGGACATCACCTCCCACAACGAAGACTACACCATCGTTGAACAGTACGA
ACGTGCTGAAGGTCGTCACTCCACCGGTGCTTAAGGATCGGTTGTCGAGTAAGGATCTCCAGGCATCAAA
TAAAACGAAAGGCTCAGTCGAAAGACTGGGCCTTTCGTTTTATCTGTTGTTTGTCGGTGAACGCTCTCTA
CTAGAGTCACACTGGCTCACCTTCGGGTGGGCCTTTCTGCGTTTATAGGATCCTAACTCGAGCCTAGGGA
TATATTCCGCTTCCTCGCTCACTGACTCGCTACGCTCGGTCGTTCGACTGCGGCGAGCGGAAATGGCTTA
CGAACGGGGCGGAGATTTCCTGGAAGATGCCAGGAAGATACTTAACAGGGAAGTGAGAGGGCCGCGGCAA
AGCCGTTTTTCCATAGGCTCCGCCCCCCTGACAAGCATCACGAAATCTGACGCTCAAATCAGTGGTGGCG
AAACCCGACAGGACTATAAAGATACCAGGCGTTTCCCCCTGGCGGCTCCCTCGTGCGCTCTCCTGTTCCT
GCCTTTCGGTTTACCGGTGTCATTCCGCTGTTATGGCCGCGTTTGTCTCATTCCACGCCTGACACTCAGT
TCCGGGTAGGCAGTTCGCTCCAAGCTGGACTGTATGCACGAACCCCCCGTTCAGTCCGACCGCTGCGCCT
TATCCGGTAACTATCGTCTTGAGTCCAACCCGGAAAGACATGCAAAAGCACCACTGGCAGCAGCCACTGG
TAATTGATTTAGAGGAGTTAGTCTTGAAGTCATGCGCCGGTTAAGGCTAAACTGAAAGGACAAGTTTTGG
TGACTGCGCTCCTCCAAGCCAGTTACCTCGGTTCAAAGAGTTGGTAGCTCAGAGAACCTTCGAAAAACCG
CCCTGCAAGGCGGTTTTTTCGTTTTCAGAGCAAGAGATTACGCGCAGACCAAAACGATCTCAAGAAGATC
ATCTTATTAA
Features (pLannotate 1.2.2; 9 found; start..end, strand, type, name):
     97..191     -  terminator     lambda t0 terminator: transcription terminator from phage lambda
    225..1016    -  CDS            neo: KKA2_KLEPN - Also known as kan, nptII. Experimental evidence at protein level: Swiss-Prot protein existence level 1. Resistance to kanamycin, neomycin, paromomycin, ribostamycin, butirosin and gentamicin B. From Klebsiella pneumoniae.
   1048..1152    -  CDS            tnpA (fragment): TN5P_ECOLX - Also known as tnp. Experimental evidence at protein level: Swiss-Prot protein existence level 1. Mediates transposition of transposon Tn5 by a 'cut and paste' mechanism. First, the monomeric transposase binds the 19 bp inverted DNA repeats flanking the transposon. Then, dimerization of the DNA- bound transposase creates a synaptic DNA complex. After nicking of the first DNA strand, excision of the transposon proceeds through a series of intermediates. The transposase then mediates the insertion of the transposon at a new site by strand transfer. The activity of the wild- type tran
   1336..1365    +  promoter       trc promoter: strong E. coli promoter; hybrid between the trp and lac UV5 promoters
   1457..2134    +  CDS            mRFP1: monomeric derivative of DsRed (Campbell et al., 2002)
   2167..2238    +  terminator     rrnB T1 terminator: transcription terminator T1 from the E. coli rrnB gene
   2254..2281    +  terminator     T7Te terminator: phage T7 early transcription terminator
   2315..2370    -  rep_origin     RSF ori (fragment): Plasmids containing the RSF 1030 origin of replication can be propagated in E. coli cells that contain additional plasmids with compatible origins.
   2458..3003    -  rep_origin     p15A ori: Plasmids containing the medium-copy-number p15A origin of replication can be propagated in E. coli cells that contain a second plasmid with the ColE1 origin.
