[The description below was written by a language model from this plasmid's Addgene catalogue record, the feature table of its GenBank file and pLannotate feature annotations shown in this document.]
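Description:
pFAB3998 is a small bacterial expression and synthetic biology plasmid of about 3 kb. It belongs to the BIOFAB collection of reporter constructs used to characterise standard transcription and translation initiation elements in E. coli. It is built on the pFAB1781 backbone and is propagated under kanamycin selection. Resistance comes from a Tn5-derived neo (nptII) gene, next to which lies a short remnant of the Tn5 transposase reading frame, and a lambda t0 terminator follows the gene. The feature table identifies a p15A origin of replication together with a small RSF-like origin fragment. p15A is generally regarded as a medium-copy origin, whereas the catalogue entry lists the plasmid as high copy, and the record does not resolve this difference.

The payload is a 124 bp synthetic insert that combines promoter 14 (P14, apFAB154) with bicistronic design element BCD22 (apFAB700). It sits upstream of an mRFP1 coding sequence, which is followed by the tandem rrnB T1 and T7Te terminators. The automated annotation labels a 30 bp stretch in the insert position as a trc promoter. This most likely reflects sequence similarity of the synthetic promoter to trc rather than a separate element. The BCD itself is not annotated, but it would occupy the gap between that promoter call and the start of mRFP1. A bicistronic design is a translation initiation element in which a short leader reading frame is translationally coupled to the gene of interest, so that expression depends less on the downstream coding sequence.

Red fluorescence reports the combined strength of the promoter/BCD pair. This combination scored 10.19 arbitrary units on a scale running from 6.14 to 634.54, which places it near the weak end of the library. The accompanying GenBank record covers only a 906 bp portion of the plasmid and annotates only the promoter.
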