Addgene plasmid #47829: pFAB3998
Purpose: BIOFAB RFP reporter plasmid for measuring promoter 14 + BCD22 efficiency.
Depositing lab: Drew Endy. Depositing organization: Stanford University. Publication: Precise and reliable gene expression via standard transcription and translation initiation elements. Mutalik VK, Guimaraes JC, Cambray G, Lam C, Christoffersen MJ, Mai QA, Tran AB, Paull M, Keasling JD, Arkin AP, Endy D. Nat Methods. 2013 Apr;10(4):354-60. doi: 10.1038/nmeth.2404. Epub 2013 Mar 10. PubMed 23474465.
Backbone
  Vector backbone: pFAB1781
  Backbone size w/o insert (bp): 3000
  Vector type: Bacterial Expression, Synthetic Biology
Growth in bacteria
  Bacterial resistance: Kanamycin, 50 μg/mL
  Growth temperature: 37°C
  Growth strain: BW25113
  Copy number: High Copy
Gene/Insert
  Gene/Insert name: promoter 14 and BCD22 (alt name: P14, apFAB154 and BCD22, apFAB700)
  Species: Synthetic
  Insert size (bp): 124
  Promoter: see insert
  Cloning method: Unknown
  Sequencing primers: 5′ Neo-R; 3′ p15A-R
Terms and licenses: Academic/Nonprofit Terms; Industry Terms: Not Available to Industry
Depositor comments: RFP fluorescence (Arbitrary Units, AU) is used to measure the efficiency of the promoter/BCD combination. Promoter/BCD combinations ranged from a low score of 6.14 to a high score of 634.54. The score for this combination was: 10.19
How to cite: pFAB3998 was a gift from Drew Endy (Addgene plasmid # 47829 ; http://n2t.net/addgene:47829 ; RRID:Addgene_47829)
