LOCUS       Exported 906 bp ds-DNA linear SYN 29-MAY-2021
DEFINITION  BIOFAB RFP reporter plasmid for measuring promoter 14 + BCD22
            efficiency..
ACCESSION   .
VERSION     .
KEYWORDS    pFAB3998
SOURCE      synthetic DNA construct
  ORGANISM  synthetic DNA construct
REFERENCE   1 (bases 1 to 906)
  AUTHORS   Mutalik VK, Guimaraes JC, Cambray G, Lam C, Christoffersen MJ, Mai
            QA, Tran AB, Paull M, Keasling JD, Arkin AP, Endy D
  TITLE     Precise and reliable gene expression via standard transcription and
            translation initiation elements.
  JOURNAL   Nat Methods. 2013 Apr;10(4):354-60. doi: 10.1038/nmeth.2404. Epub
            2013 Mar 10.
  PUBMED    23474465
REFERENCE   2 (bases 1 to 906)
  AUTHORS   .
  TITLE     Direct Submission
  JOURNAL   Exported May 29, 2021 from SnapGene Server 1.1.58
            http://www.snapgene.com
FEATURES             Location/Qualifiers
     source          1..906
                     /organism="synthetic DNA construct"
                     /mol_type="other DNA"
     promoter        327..356
                     /label=trc promoter
                     /note="strong E. coli promoter; hybrid between the trp and
                     lac UV5 promoters"
ORIGIN
        1 caatcatgcg aaacgatcct catcctgtct cttgatcaga tcatgatccc ctgcgccatc
       61 agatccttgg cggcaagaaa gccatccagt ttactttgca gggcttccca accttaccag
      121 agggcgcccc agctggcaat tccgacgtcg aattcaaaag atcttaagta agtaagagta
      181 tacgtatatc ggctaataac gtattaaggc gcttcggcgc ctttttttat gggggtattt
      241 tcatcccaat ccacacgtcc aacgcacagc aaacaccacg tcgaccctat cagctgcgtg
      301 ctttctatga gtcgttgctg cataacttga caattaatca tccggctcgt ataatgtgtg
      361 gagggcccaa gttcacttaa aaaggagatc aacaatgaaa gcaattttcg tactgaaaca
      421 tcttaatcat gcctaggaag ttttctaatg gcgagtagcg aagacgttat caaagagttc
      481 atgcgtttca aagttcgtat ggaaggttcc gttaacggtc acgagttcga aatcgaaggt
      541 gaaggtgaag gtcgtccgta cgaaggtacc cagaccgcta aactgaaagt taccaaaggt
      601 ggtccgctgc cgttcgcttg ggacatcctg tccccgcagt tccagtacgg ttccaaagct
      661 tacgttaaac acccggctga catcccggac tacctgaaac tgtccttccc ggaaggtttc
      721 aaatgggaac gtgttatgaa cttcgaagac ggtggtgttg ttaccgttac ccaggactcc
      781 tccctgcaag acggtgagtt catctacaaa gttaaactgc gtggtaccaa cttcccgtcc
      841 gacggtccgg ttatgcagaa aaaaaccatg ggttgggaag cttccaccga acgtatgtac
      901 ccggaa
//
